>Addgene plasmid #91096 | pMOD_C3006 | addgene full sequence | sequence record 181833 | Addgene NGS Result
GCCTTGACGGCAAAATCCCTTAACGTGAGTTTTCGTTCCACTGAGCGTCAGACCCCGTAGAAAAGATCAA
AGGATCTTCTTGAGATCCTTTTTTTCTGCGCGTAATCTGCTGCTTGCAAACAAAAAAACCACCGCTACCA
GCGGTGGTTTGTTTGCCGGATCAAGAGCTACTAACTCTTTTTCCGAAGGTAACTGGCTTCAGCAGAGCGC
AGATACCAAATACTGTTCTTCTAGTGTAGCCGTAGTTAGGCCACCACTTCAAGAACTCTGTAGCACCGCC
TACATACCTCGCTCTGCTAATCCTGTTACCAGTGGCTGCTGCCAGTGGCGATAAGTCGTGTCTTACCGGG
TTGGACTCAAGACGATAGTTACCGGATAAGGCGCAGCGGTCGGGCTGAACGGGGGGTTCGTGCTCACAGC
CCAGCTTGGAGCGAACGACCTACACCGAACTGAGATACCTACAGCGTGAGCTATGAGAAAGCGCCACGCT
TCCCGAAGGGAGAAAGGCGGACAGGTATCCGGTAAGCGGCAGGGTCGGAACAGGAGAGCGCACGAGGGAG
CTTCCAGGGGGAAACGCCTGGTATCTTTATAGTCCTGTCGGGTTTCGCCACCTCTGACTTGAGCGTCGAT
TTTTGTGATGCTCGTCAGGGGGGCGGAGCCTATGGAAAAACGCCAGCAACGCGGCCTTTTTACGGTTCCT
GGCCTTTTGCTGGCCTTTTGCTCACATGTTCTTTCCTGCGTTATCCCCTGATTCTGTGGATAACCGTATT
ACCGCCTTTGAGTGAGCTGATACCGCTCGCCGCAGCCGAACGACCGAGCGCAGCGAGTCAGTGAGCGAGG
AAGCGGAAGAGCGCCCACCTGCAACGCCGGCGTAATATGGCGCGCCAGCTGGCTTGTGGGGACCAGACAA
AAAAGGAATGGTGCAGAATTGTTAGGCGCACCTACCAAAAGCATCTTTGCCTTTATTGCAAAGATAAAGC
AGATTCCTCTAGTACAAGTGGGGAACAAAATAACGTGGAAAAGAGCTGTCCTGACAGCCCACTCACTAAT
GCGTATGACGAACGCAGTGACGACCACAAAACAGCTGGCTTGTGGGGACCAGACAAAAAAGGAATGGTGC
AGAATTGTTAGGCGCACCTACCAAAAGCATCTTTGCCTTTATTGCAAAGATAAAGCAGATTCCTCTAGTA
CAAGTGGGGAACAAAATAACGTGGAAAAGAGCTGTCCTGACAGCCCACTCACTAATGCGTATGACGAACG
CAGTGACGACCACAAAAGAATTCCCTCTATATAAGAAGGCATTCATTCCCATTTGAAGGATCATCAGATA
CTGAACCAATATTTCTCACTCTAAGAAATTAAGAGCTTTGTATTCTTCAATGAGAGGCTAAGACCTGCAG
GATGGTGAGTAAAGGAGAAGAACTTTTCACTGGAGTTGTCCCAATTCTTGTTGAATTAGATGGTGATGTT
AATGGGCACAAATTTTCTGTCAGTGGAGAGGGTGAAGGTGATGCAACATACGGAAAACTTACCCTTAAAT
TTATTTGCACTACTGGAAAACTACCTGTTCCATGGCCAACCCTGGTCACCACCCTGACCTACGGCGTGCA
GTGCTTCTCCCGTTACCCTGATCATATGAAGCGGCACGACTTCTTCAAGAGCGCCATGCCTGAGGGATAC
GTGCAGGAGAGGACCATCTTCTTCAAGGACGACGGGAACTACAAGACACGTGCTGAAGTCAAGTTTGAGG
GAGACACCCTCGTCAACAGGATCGAGCTTAAGGGAATCGATTTCAAGGAGGACGGAAACATCCTCGGCCA
CAAGTTGGAATACAACTACAACTCCCACAACGTATACATCATGGCCGACAAGCAAAAGAACGGCATCAAA
GCCAACTTCAAGACCCGCCACAACATCGAAGACGGCGGCGTGCAACTCGCTGATCATTATCAACAAAATA
CTCCAATTGGCGATGGCCCTGTCCTTTTACCAGACAACCATTACCTGTCCACACAATCTGCCCTTTCGAA
AGATCCCAACGAAAAGAGAGACCACATGGTCCTTCTTGAGTTTGTAACAGCTGCTGGGATTACACATGGC
ATGGATGAACTATACAAATAACTCGAGGTTCGAGTATTATGGCATTGGGAAAACTGTTTTTCTTGTACCA
TTTGTTGTGCTTGTAATTTACTGTGTTTTTTATTCGGTTTTCGCTATCGAACTGTGAAATGGAAATGGAT
GGAGAAGAGTTAATGAATGATATGGTCCTTTTGTTCATTCTCAAATTAATATTATTTGTTTTTTCTCTTA
TTTGTTGTGTGTTGAATTTGAAATTATAAGAGATATGCAAACATTTTGTTTTGAGTAAAAATGTGTCAAA
TCGTGGCCTCTAATGACCGAAGTTAATATGAGGAGTAAAACACTTGTAGTTGTGAGCTCGCGCGTAGTCC
TCGGTAATATCGCAGAACAAAAGTACCTGATATCGAGTGTACTTCAAGTCACACCGGCGAGTGACTAGCA
GGTGATGAAAAGCCTTAGGGTCAGGTGGCACTTTTCGGGGAAATGTGCGATGAACCCCTATTTGTTTATT
TTTCTAAATACATTCAAATATGTATCCGCTAATGAGACAATAACCCTGATAAATGCTTCAATTATATTGA
AAAAGGAAGAGTATGAGTATCCAACATTTCCGTGTCGCCCTTATTCCCTTTTTTGCGGCCTTCTGCCTTC
CTGTTTTTGCTCACCCAGAAACGCTGGTGAAAGTAAAAGATGCTGAAGATCAGTTGGGTGCCCGAGTGGG
TTACATTGAACTGGATCTCAACAGCGGCAAAATCTTAGAGAGTTTTCGCCCCGAAGAACGCTTCCCAATG
ATGAGCACTTTCAAAGTTCTGCTATGTGGCGCGGTGTTATCCCGTATTGATGCTGGGCAAGAGCAACTCG
GTCGCCGCATACACTATTCTCAGAATGACTTGGTTGAGTATTCACCAGTCACAGAAAAGCATCTTACGGA
TGGCATGACAGTAAGAGAATTATGTAGTGCTGCCATAACCATGAGTGATAACACTGCGGCCAACTTACTT
CTGACAACGATTGGAGGACCGAAGGAGCTAACCGCTTTTTTGCACAACATGGGGGATCATGTAACTCGCC
TTGATCGTTGGGAACCGGAGCTGAATGAAGCCATACCAAACGACGAGCGTGACACCACGATGCCTGTAGC
AATGGCAACAACTCTCCGCAAACTATTAACTGGCGAACTACTTACTCTTGCTTCACGCCAGCAACTCATT
GACTGGATGGAGGCGGACAAAGTTGCAGGACCACTTCTGCGCTCGGCACTTCCGGCTGGCTGGTTTATTG
CTGATAAATCTGGAGCCGGTGAGCGTGGGTCTCGCGGTATCATTGCAGCACTGGGGCCAGATGGTAAGCC
CTCCCGTATCGTAGTTATCTACACGACGGGGAGTCAGGCAACTATGGATGAACGAAATAGACAGATCGCT
GAGATAGGTGCCTCACTGATTAAGCATTGGTAACTGTCAGACGAAGGGAAATAAATAGTAGCCCGCCTGA
TGTGCGGGCTTTTTTTTGGTGGTGGTTACCAGTGTCGCTTAGCTACCGTAGGTCCTCTTAGGCGGTCCGA
TTAGCGACATAGTCATCAAT
Features (pLannotate 1.2.2; 7 found; start..end, strand, type, name):
     80..668     +  rep_origin     ori: high-copy-number ColE1/pMB1/pBR322/pUC origin of replication
    886..1080    +  CDS            IBMP_FMVD (fragment): Protein inferred from homology: Swiss-Prot protein existence level 3. Enhances the translation of downstream ORFs on polycistronic mRNAs derived from figwort mosaic virus. From Figwort mosaic virus (strain DxS) (FMV).
   1082..1291    +  CDS            IBMP_FMVD (fragment): Protein inferred from homology: Swiss-Prot protein existence level 3. Enhances the translation of downstream ORFs on polycistronic mRNAs derived from figwort mosaic virus. From Figwort mosaic virus (strain DxS) (FMV).
   1402..2118    +  CDS            sg12: sg12 is a basic (constitutively fluorescent) long stokes shift fluorescent protein published in 1997, derived from Aequorea victoria.
   2128..2433    +  terminator     E9 terminator (fragment): terminator and polyadenylation signal from the pea rbcS-E9 gene
   2572..2672    +  promoter       AmpR promoter: bla
   2673..3533    +  CDS            AmpR: β-lactamase; bla; confers resistance to ampicillin, carbenicillin, and related antibiotics
