[The description below was written by a language model from this plasmid's Addgene catalogue record and pLannotate feature annotations shown in this document.]
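Description:
pMOD_C3006 is a small (about 3.7 kb) high-copy bacterial plasmid that serves as a "Module C" entry vector in a modular plant genome engineering toolkit. It is built on the pMOD_C0000 backbone, replicates in E. coli from a ColE1/pUC-type origin, and is selected with ampicillin through a β-lactamase gene driven by its native bla promoter. The record lists the vector type as unspecified. Nothing in the feature table indicates T-DNA borders or a plant selection marker, which is consistent with a cloning intermediate meant to be assembled with other modules rather than a vector delivered directly to plants.

The payload is a single plant expression cassette made up of the figwort mosaic virus (FMV) 34S promoter, a GFP coding sequence and the pea rbcS-E9 terminator and polyadenylation signal. The automated annotation does not label the promoter as such. It instead flags two adjacent fragments of an FMV inclusion-body protein reading frame upstream of GFP. These most likely reflect the viral genomic region from which the 34S promoter derives, not an expressed protein. The reporter is matched to an Aequorea victoria GFP variant (sg12), and only part of the E9 terminator is recognised.

According to the catalogue entry, the module also carries a BaeI site for cloning a gene targeting (GT) donor template, though this site is not annotated in the feature table and its position is not stated. The plasmid would therefore typically supply a constitutive GFP marker together with a user-inserted repair donor when combined with other toolkit modules for plant gene targeting experiments.
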