Addgene plasmid #91096: pMOD_C3006
Purpose: Module C, Promoter: FMV 34S, Gene: GFP (+ BaeI site for GT donor cloning), Terminator: pea rbcsE9
Depositing lab: Daniel Voytas. Depositing organization: University of Minnesota. Publication: A multi-purpose toolkit to enable advanced genome engineering in plants. Cermak T, Curtin SJ, Gil-Humanes J, Cegan R, Kono TJY, Konecna E, Belanto JJ, Starker CG, Mathre JW, Greenstein RL, Voytas DF. Plant Cell. 2017 May 18. pii: tpc.00922.2016. doi: 10.1105/tpc.16.00922. PubMed 28522548.
Backbone
  Vector backbone: pMOD_C0000
  Vector type: Unspecified
Growth in bacteria
  Bacterial resistance: Ampicillin, 100 μg/mL
  Growth temperature: 37°C
  Growth strain: DH5alpha
  Copy number: High Copy
Gene/Insert
  Gene/Insert name: GFP (+ BaeI site for GT donor cloning)
  Promoter: FMV 34S
  Cloning method: Gibson Cloning
  Sequencing primers: 5′ unknown
Terms and licenses: Academic/Nonprofit Terms; Industry Terms: Not Available to Industry
How to cite: pMOD_C3006 was a gift from Daniel Voytas (Addgene plasmid # 91096 ; http://n2t.net/addgene:91096 ; RRID:Addgene_91096)
